>Addgene plasmid #238312 | pBB3-ScVip1-536-1107 | addgene full sequence | sequence record 475918 | Addgene NGS Result
TTGAGATCCTTTTTTTCTGCGCGTAATCTGCTGCTTGCAAACAAAAAAACCACCGCTACCAGCGGTGGTT
TGTTTGCCGGATCAAGAGCTACCAACTCTTTTTCCGAAGGTAACTGGCTTCAGCAGAGCGCAGATACCAA
ATACTGTTCTTCTAGTGTAGCCGTAGTTAGGCCACCACTTCAAGAACTCTGTAGCACCGCCTACATACCT
CGCTCTGCTAATCCTGTTACCAGTGGCTGCTGCCAGTGGCGATAAGTCGTGTCTTACCGGGTTGGACTCA
AGACGATAGTTACCGGATAAGGCGCAGCGGTCGGGCTGAACGGGGGGTTCGTGCACACAGCCCAGCTTGG
AGCGAACGACCTACACCGAACTGAGATACCTACAGCGTGAGCTATGAGAAAGCGCCACGCTTCCCGAAGG
GAGAAAGGCGGACAGGTATCCGGTAAGCGGCAGGGTCGGAACAGGAGAGCGCACGAGGGAGCTTCCAGGG
GGAAACGCCTGGTATCTTTATAGTCCTGTCGGGTTTCGCCACCTCTGACTTGAGCGTCGATTTTTGTGAT
GCTCGTCAGGGGGGCGGAGCCTATGGAAAAACGCCAGCAACGCGGCCTTTTTACGGTTCCTGGCCTTTTG
CTGGCCTTTTGCTCACATGTTCTTTCCTGCGTTATCCCCTGATTGACTTGGGTCGCTCTTCCTGTGGATG
CGCAGATGCCCTGCGTAAGCGGGTGTGGGCGGACAATAAAGTCTTAAACTGAACAAAATAGATCTAAACT
ATGACAATAAAGTCTTAAACTAGACAGAATAGTTGTAAACTGAAATCAGTCCAGTTATGCTGTGAAAAAG
CATACTGGACTTTTGTTATGGCTAAAGCAAACTCTTCATTTTCTGAAGTGCAAATTGCCCGTCGTATTAA
AGAGGGGCGTGGCCAAGGGCATGTAAAGACTATATTCGCGGCGTTGTGACAATTTACCGAACAACTCCGC
GGCCGGGAAGCCGATCTCGGCTTGAACGAATTGTTAGGTGGCGGTACTTGGGTCGATATCAAAGTGCATC
ACTTCTTCCCGTATGCCCAACTTTGTATAGAGAGCCACTGCGGGATCGTCACCGTAATCTGCTTGCACGT
AGATCACATAAGCACCAAGCGCGTTGGCCTCATGCTTGAGGAGATTGATGAGCGCGGTGGCAATGCCCTG
CCTCCGGTGCTCGCCGGAGACTGCGAGATCATAGATATAGATCTCACTACGCGGCTGCTCAAACTTGGGC
AGAACGTAAGCCGCGAGAGCGCCAACAACCGCTTCTTGGTCGAAGGCAGCAAGCGCGATGAATGTCTTAC
TACGGAGCAAGTTCCCGAGGTAATCGGAGTCCGGCTGATGTTGGGAGTAGGTGGCTACGTCTCCGAACTC
ACGACCGAAAAGATCAAGAGCAGCCCGCATGGATTTGACTTGGTCAGGGCCGAGCCTACATGTGCGAATG
ATGCCCATACTTGAGCCACCTAACTTTGTTTTAGGGCGACTGCCCTGCTGCGTAACATCGTTGCTGCTGC
GTAACATCGTTGCTGCTCCATAACATCAAACATCGACCCACGGCGTAACGCGCTTGCTGCTTGGATGCCC
GAGGCATAGACTGTACAAAAAAACAGTCATAACAAGCCATGAAAACCGCCACTGCGCCGTTACCACCGCT
GCGTTCGGTCAAGGTTCTGGACCAGTTGCGTGAGCGCATACGCTACTTGCATTACAGTTTACGAACCGAA
CAGGCTTATGTCAACTGGGTTCGTGCCTTCATCCGTTTCCACGGTGTGCGTCACCCGGCAACCTTGGGCA
GCAGCGAAGTCGCCATAACTTCGTATAGCATACATTATACGAAGTTATCTGTAACTATAACGGTCCTAAG
GTAGCGAGTTTAAACACTAGTATCGATTCGCGACCTACTCCGGAAGGTTTAAACGTACCCGTAGTGGCTA
TGGCAGGGCTTGCCGCCCCGACGTTGGCTGCGAGCCCTGGGCCTTCACCCGAACTTGGGGGTTGGGGTGG
GGAAAAGGAAGAAACGCGGGCGTATTGGTCCCAATGGGGTCTCGGTGGGGTATCGACAGAGTGCCAGCCC
TGGGACCGAACCCCGCGTTTATGAACAAACGACCCAACACCCGTGCGTTTTATTCTGTCTTTTTATTGCC
GTCATAGCGCGGGTTCCTTCCGGTATTGTCTCCTTCCGTGTTTCAGTTAGCCTCCCCCATCTCCCGGTAC
CGCATGCTCCGATTCGATCCTACTTGTACAGCTCGTCCATGCCGAGAGTGATCCCGGCGGCGGTCACGAA
CTCCAGCAGGACCATGTGATCGCGCTTCTCGTTGGGGTCTTTGCTCAGGGCGGACTGGTAGCTCAGGTAG
TGGTTGTCGGGCAGCAGCACGGGGCCGTCGCCGATGGGGGTGTTCTGCTGGTAGTGGTCGGCGAGCTGCA
CGCTGCCGTCCTCGATGTTGTGGCGGATCTTGAAGTTCACCTTGATGCCGTTCTTCTGCTTGTCGGCCAT
GATATAGACGTTGTGGCTGTTGTAGTTGTACTCCAGCTTGTGCCCCAGGATGTTGCCGTCCTCCTTGAAG
TCGATACCCTTCAGCTCGATGCGGTTCACCAGGGTGTCGCCCTCGAACTTCACCTCGGCGCGGGTCTTGT
AGTTGCCGTCGTCCTTGAAGAAGATGGTGCGCTCCTGGACGTAGCCTTCGGGCATGGCGGACTTGAAGAA
GTCGTGCTGCTTCATGTGGTCGGGGTAGCGGGCGAAGCACTGCAGGCCGTAGCCGAAGGTGGTCACGAGG
GTGGGCCAGGGCACGGGCAGCTTGCCGGTGGTGCAGATGAACTTCAGGGTCAGCTTGCCGTAGGTGGCAT
CGCCCTCGCCCTCGCCGGACACGCTGAACTTGTGGCCGTTTACGTCGCCGTCCAGCTCGACCAGGATGGG
CACCACCCCGGTGAACAGCTCCTCGCCCTTGCTCACCATCATGGTTTCGGACCGCCCGGGTGATCAAGTC
TTCGTCGAGTGATTGTAAATAAAATGTAATTTACAGTATAGTATTTTAATTAATATACAAATGATTTGAT
AATAATTCTTATTTAACTATAATATATTGTGTTGGGTTGAATTAAAGGTCCGTATACTAGTATCGATTCG
CGACCTACTCCGGAATATTAATAGATCATGGAGATAATTAAAATGATAACCATCTCGCAAATAAATAAGT
ATTTTACTGTTTTCGTAACAGTTTTGTAATAAAAAAACCTATAAATATTCCGGATTATTCATACCGTCCC
ACCATCGGGCGCGGATGAAGCATCATCATCATCATCACCATCACCACCACGGTGCTAGCTGGTCCCACCC
CCAGTTCGAGAAGGGTGGTGGTTCCGGTGGCGGATCCGGTGGTTCTGCTTGGAGCCACCCTCAATTCGAA
AAGGGCTCCGGTTCCGGCGAGAACCTGTACTTCCAAGGTGCCAAATGGGTGTTCAAGGGCCTCGCCATCA
TCATCCGTCACGCTGACCGTACTCCTAAGCAAAAGTTCAAGCACTCCTTCACTAGCCCCATCTTCATCTC
CCTGCTGAAGGGTCACAAAGAGGAAGTCGTCATCCGTAACGTGAACGATCTGAAGATCGTGCTGCAGGCT
CTGCGTATCGCTCTGGACGAGAAGGCTGGCAACCCCGCTAAGATCAAGGTGCTGGCTAACGCTCTCGAGA
AGAAGCTGAACTTCCCCGGCACCAAGATCCAGCTGAAGCCAGTGCTGAACAAAGAGAACGAGGTCGAGAA
GGTGCAGTTCATCCTGAAGTGGGGTGGCGAGCCTACTCACTCCGCTAAGTACCAGGCTACCGAGCTGGGA
GAGCAGATGCGTCAAGACTTCGACCTGTTGAACAAGTCCATCCTGCAGAATATCAAGATCTTCAGCTCCT
CCGAGCGTCGTGTGCTGCACACTGCTCAGTACTGGACCCGTGCTCTGTTCGGTGCTGACGAGCTGGGTTC
CGACGAGATCTCTATCCGCAAGGACCTGCTGGACGACTCCAACGCTGCTAAGGACCTCATGGACAAAGTC
AAGAAGAAGTTGAAGCCCCTGCTGCGCGAGGGCAAAGAGGCTCCTCCTCAATTCGCTTGGCCCTCCAAGA
TGCCCGAGCCTTACCTGGTCATCAAGCGTGTGGTCGAGCTGATGAACTACCACAAGAAAATCATGGATAA
CAACTTCGCCAAGAAAGACGTGAACTCCATGCAGACCCGTTGGTGCACCTCTGAGGACCCCAGCCTGTTC
AAAGAGCGTTGGGACAAGCTTTTCAAAGAGTTCAACAACGCCGAGAAGGTCGACCCTTCCAAGATCTCCG
AGCTGTACGACACCATGAAGTACGACGCTCTGCACAACCGTCAGTTCTTGGAGAACATCTTCGACCCCGG
CCTGCCTAACGAGGCTATCGCTGACGAACTCGGTTCTCACTCCCTGGTGGATCGTTACCCCATCAACGTC
CTGGCCAAGAACAACTTCAAGATCATCGACTCCCACTCCATGAACAACTCCGGCAAGAACTCCTCCAACT
CCGTGGGTTCTCTCGGCTGGGTGCTCGAGTCTGGAAAGACCTCAACCGCTCGTAACCCCAAGTCCTCTAG
CCAGTTCGACGAGCCCCGTTTCATGCAGCTGCGCGAACTGTACAAGCTGGCTAAGGTCCTGTTCGACTTC
ATCTGCCCCAAAGAGTACGGTATCTCCGACGCTGAGAAGCTGGACATCGGCCTGCTGACTTCTCTGCCTC
TGGCTAAGCAGATCCTGAACGACATCGGCGACATGAAGAACCGCGAGACTCCCGCTTGTGTGGCTTACTT
CACCAAAGAGTCCCACATCTACACCCTGCTCAACATCATCTACGAAAGCGGTATCCCCATGAGGATCGCT
CGCAACGCTCTGCCCGAACTGGACTACTTGTCCCAGATCACCTTCGAGTTGTACGAGTCCACCGACGCTT
CCGGCCAGAAGTCCCACTCTATCCGTCTGAAGATGTCTCCCGGTTGCCACACTCAGGACCCTCTGGACGT
GCAATTGGACGACCGTCACTACATCTCTTGCATCCCTAAGATCTCCCTGACCAAGCACCTCGACATGGAC
TACGTGCAGCAGAAGCTGCGTAACAAGTTCACCCGTGTGATCATGCCTCCAAAGTTCACTCCCGTGAACA
TCACCTCATAAGCGGCCGCACTCGAGTAGGATCGAATCGGACTTTCGAATCTAGAGCCTGCAGTCTCGAC
AAGCTTGTCGAGAAGTACTAGAGGATCATAATCAGCCATACCACATTTGTAGAGGTTTTACTTGCTTTAA
AAAACCTCCCACACCTCCCCCTGAACCTGAAACATAAAATGAATGCAATTGTTGTTGTTAACTTGTTTAT
TGCAGCTTATAATGGTTACAAATAAAGCAATAGCATCACAAATTTCACAAATAAAGCATTTTTTTCACTG
CATTCTAGTTGTGGTTTGTCCAAACTCATCAATGTATCTTATCATGTCTGGATCTGATCACTGCTTGAGC
CTAGAAGATCCGGCTGCTAACAAAGCCCGAAAGGAAGCTGAGTTGGCTGCTGCCACCGCTGAGCAATAAC
TATCATAACCCCTAGGGTATACCCATCTAATTGGAACCAGATAAGTGAAATCTAGTTCCAAACTATTTTG
TCATTTTTAATTTTCGTATTAGCTTACGACGCTACACCCAGTTCCCATCTATTTTGTCACTCTTCCCTAA
ATAATCCTTAAAAACTCCATTTCCACCCCTCCCAGTTCCCAACTATTTTGTCCGCCCACAACCGGTTGAC
TTGGGTCAACTGTCAGACCAAGTTTACTCATATATACTTTAGATTGATTTAAAACTTCATTTTTAATTTA
AAAGGATCTAGGTGAAGATCCTTTTTGATAATCTCATGACCAAAATCCCTTAACGTGAGTTTTCGTTCCA
CTGAGCGTCAGACCCCGTAGAAAAGATCAAAGGATCTTC
Features (pLannotate 1.2.2; 15 found; start..end, strand, type, name):
      1..589     +  rep_origin     ori: high-copy-number ColE1/pMB1/pBR322/pUC origin of replication
    724..947     -  mobile_element Tn7R: mini-Tn7 element (right end of the Tn7 transposon) Tn7
   1014..1547    -  CDS            GmR: gentamycin acetyltransferase; aacC1; confers resistance to gentamycin
   1736..1764    -  promoter       Pc promoter: intI1 (promoter lies within the coding sequence); class 1 integron promoter
   1835..1868    +  protein_bind   loxP: Cre-mediated recombination occurs in the 8-bp core sequence (GCATACAT). Cre recombinase
   2123..2171    -  polyA_signal   HSV TK poly(A) signal: herpes simplex virus thymidine kinase polyadenylation signal (Cole and Stacy, 1985)
   2263..2979    -  CDS            EYFP: EYFP is a basic (constitutively fluorescent) green/yellow fluorescent protein published in 1996, derived from Aequorea victoria. It is reported to be a very rapidly-maturing weak dimer with high acid sensitivity.
   3021..3130    -  promoter       p10 promoter: baculovirus promoter for expression in insect cells
   3175..3266    +  promoter       polyhedrin promoter: polh from Autographa californica; promoter for the baculovirus polyhedrin gene
   3310..3327    +  CDS            capTEV™ (fragment): composite tag for in vivo biotinylation, TEV protease cleavage, and 6xHis tagging
   3473..5188    +  CDS            VIP1 (fragment): VIP1_YEAST - Experimental evidence at protein level: Swiss-Prot protein existence level 1. Bifunctional inositol kinase that acts in concert with the IP6K kinases to synthesize the diphosphate group-containing inositol pyrophosphates diphosphoinositol pentakisphosphate, PP-InsP5, and bis- diphosphoinositol tetrakisphosphate, (PP)2-InsP4 (PubMed:17412958). Phosphorylates inositol hexakisphosphate (InsP6) at positions 1 or 3 to produce PP-InsP5 which is in turn phosphorylated by IP6Ks to produce (PP)2-InsP4. Alternatively, phosphorylates at position 1 or 3 PP-InsP5, produced by IP6Ks from InsP6,
   5274..5357    +  CDS            large T antigen (fragment): large T antigen from SV40 (simian virus 40)
   5380..5514    +  polyA_signal   SV40 poly(A) signal: SV40 polyadenylation signal
   5543..5592    +  CDS            SET1 (fragment): solubility-enhancement tag derived from T7 phage gene 10B
   5635..5800    -  mobile_element Tn7L: mini-Tn7 element (left end of the Tn7 transposon) Tn7
