[The description below was written by a language model from this plasmid's Addgene catalogue record and pLannotate feature annotations shown in this document.]
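Description:
pBB3-ScVip1-536-1107 is a 5,989-nt baculovirus transfer plasmid built on the pBB3 backbone for producing a fragment of budding yeast Vip1 (the PPIP5K enzyme, YLR410W) in insect cells. It replicates in E. coli from a high-copy ColE1/pUC-type origin and is selected with gentamicin, conferred by the aacC1 acetyltransferase gene driven by a class 1 integron Pc promoter. The resistance marker and both expression cassettes lie between the Tn7R and Tn7L mini-Tn7 ends. This arrangement normally allows site-specific transposition of the region into a baculovirus bacmid to generate recombinant virus. A single loxP site is also annotated within this region, though the record does not state how it is used.

The payload consists of two divergent late baculoviral promoters. The polyhedrin promoter drives the 1,716-bp VIP1 fragment encoding residues 536–1107, which was inserted by Gibson assembly and is terminated by an SV40 polyadenylation signal. According to the catalogue entry, the backbone supplies an N-terminal His10 tag, a Twin-Strep-tag and a TEV protease site, allowing tandem affinity purification followed by tag removal. The automated annotation detects only a short histidine/TEV-type match in this region, labelled as a capTEV fragment. In the opposite orientation, the p10 promoter drives EYFP with an HSV TK poly(A) signal, giving a fluorescent marker that can report infection of the insect cells. The short "large T antigen" and "SET1" fragments are probably incidental matches in the sequence around the SV40 terminator rather than functional parts. The construct's stated purpose is recombinant expression of this Vip1 fragment in insect cells, and the associated publication concerns control of PPIP5K phosphatase activity in phosphate homeostasis.
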