Addgene plasmid #238312: pBB3-ScVip1-536-1107
Purpose: ScVip1-536-1107 protein expression in insect cells
Depositing lab: Michael Hothorn. Depositing organization: University of Geneva. Publication: A small signaling domain controls PPIP5K phosphatase activity in phosphate homeostasis. Raia P, Lee K, Bartsch SM, Rico-Resendiz F, Portugal-Calisto D, Vadas O, Panse VG, Fiedler D, Hothorn M. Nat Commun. 2025 Feb 19;16(1):1753. doi: 10.1038/s41467-025-56937-0. PubMed 39966396.
Backbone
  Vector backbone: pBB3
  Vector type: Insect Expression
Growth in bacteria
  Bacterial resistance: Gentamicin, 10 μg/mL
  Growth temperature: 37°C
  Growth strain: DH5alpha
  Copy number: High Copy
Gene/Insert
  Gene/Insert name: VIP1 (alt name: PPIP5K)
  Species: S. cerevisiae (budding yeast)
  Insert size (bp): 1716
  Mutation: ScVip1-536-1107
  Entrez Gene: VIP1 (a.k.a. YLR410W)
  Tag / fusion protein: His10-Tag, Twin-Strep-tag, TEV (N terminal on backbone)
  Cloning method: Gibson Cloning
Terms and licenses: Academic/Nonprofit Terms; Industry Terms: Not Available to Industry
How to cite: pBB3-ScVip1-536-1107 was a gift from Michael Hothorn (Addgene plasmid # 238312 ; http://n2t.net/addgene:238312 ; RRID:Addgene_238312)
